Addgene plasmid #157124: pD649-HAsp-IL18BP-COMP5AP-AviTag-9xHis
Purpose: Mammalian expression of secreted protein fused to COMP5AP-AviTag-9xHis.
Depositing lab: Chris Garcia. Depositing organization: Stanford University. Publication: A Human IgSF Cell-Surface Interactome Reveals a Complex Network of Protein-Protein Interactions. Wojtowicz WM, Vielmetter J, Fernandes RA, Siepe DH, Eastman CL, Chisholm GB, Cox S, Klock H, Anderson PW, Rue SM, Miller JJ, Glaser SM, Bragstad ML, Vance J, Lam AW, Lesley SA, Zinn K, Garcia KC. Cell. 2020 Aug 20;182(4):1027-1043.e17. doi: 10.1016/j.cell.2020.07.025. PubMed 32822567.
Backbone
  Vector backbone: pD649
  Backbone size w/o insert (bp): 7153
  Vector type: Mammalian Expression
Growth in bacteria
  Bacterial resistance: Ampicillin, 100 μg/mL
  Growth temperature: 37°C
  Growth strain: DH5alpha
  Copy number: High Copy
Gene/Insert
  Gene/Insert name: IL18BP (alt name: I18BP)
  Species: H. sapiens (human)
  Insert size (bp): 492
  Entrez Gene: IL18BP (a.k.a. IL18BPa)
  Promoter: CMV/SP6
  Tag / fusion protein: COMP5AP-AviTag-9xHis (C terminal on backbone)
  Cloning method: Restriction Enzyme; 5′ cloning site GCGGCCGC (not destroyed); 3′ cloning site GGCGCGCC (not destroyed)
  Sequencing primers: 5′ ATTTAGGTGACACTATAG; 3′ CGTCGCACTCCATCACGGTG
Resource information
  A portion of this plasmid was derived from a plasmid made by: synthesis by ThermoFisher
Terms and licenses: Academic/Nonprofit Terms; Industry Terms: Not Available to Industry
Depositor comments: Some plasmids in this collection may have an IS4-like element ISVsa5 family transposase upstream of the CMV promoter.
How to cite: pD649-HAsp-IL18BP-COMP5AP-AviTag-9xHis was a gift from Chris Garcia (Addgene plasmid # 157124 ; http://n2t.net/addgene:157124 ; RRID:Addgene_157124)
