[The description below was written by a language model from this plasmid's Addgene catalogue record and pLannotate feature annotations shown in this document.]
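Description:
pD649-HAsp-IL18BP-COMP5AP-AviTag-9xHis is a mammalian expression plasmid built on the pD649 backbone for producing a secreted, multimerised and enzymatically tagged form of human IL18BP (interleukin-18 binding protein). It is maintained in E. coli as a high-copy plasmid through a ColE1/pUC-type origin and is selected with ampicillin via the bla gene. The annotated sequence (about 7.6 kb, consistent with the stated backbone plus insert) also carries an SV40 early promoter/EM7 promoter cassette driving a puromycin N-acetyltransferase gene with an SV40 polyadenylation signal, which could allow selection in mammalian cells. Short kanamycin-resistance, lacZα, ble and f1 ori matches appear only as fragments and are probably non-functional remnants. The depositor notes that some plasmids in this collection may carry an IS4-like transposase insertion upstream of the CMV promoter; none is annotated here.

The expression unit uses the CMV immediate-early enhancer and promoter, followed by a fragment of CMV intron A and an SP6 promoter, which also serves as a sequencing primer site. The open reading frame begins with a secretion signal, named "HAsp" in the plasmid title but partially matched by the annotation software to a mouse immunoglobulin heavy-chain leader. It continues with the roughly 490 bp IL18BP insert, cloned between retained NotI and AscI sites. This is fused at its C-terminus to the coiled-coil region of rat cartilage oligomeric matrix protein, which drives pentamer assembly, then to human placental alkaline phosphatase, an AviTag for site-specific biotinylation, and a polyhistidine tag (9xHis by name, annotated as 8xHis). A bGH poly(A) signal ends the transcript. The pentameric AP fusion gives a high-avidity, enzymatically detectable protein, in keeping with the associated study that screened for extracellular protein–protein interactions among human IgSF cell-surface and secreted proteins.
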