Features (pLannotate 1.2.2; 24 found; start..end, strand, type, name):
    119..143     -  CDS            KanR (fragment): aminoglycoside phosphotransferase; aph(3')-Ia; confers resistance to kanamycin
    254..842     +  rep_origin     ori: high-copy-number ColE1/pMB1/pBR322/pUC origin of replication
   1067..1084    +  terminator     rrnB T2 terminator (fragment): transcription terminator T2 from the E. coli rrnB gene
   1109..1128    -  CDS            lacZα (fragment): LacZα fragment of β-galactosidase; lacZ fragment
   1584..1600    +  protein_bind   lac operator: The lac repressor binds to the lac operator to inhibit transcription in E. coli. This inhibition can be relieved by adding lactose or isopropyl-β-D-thiogalactopyranoside (IPTG). lac repressor encoded by lacI
   1843..2146    +  enhancer       CMV enhancer: human cytomegalovirus immediate early enhancer
   2147..2350    +  promoter       CMV promoter: human cytomegalovirus (CMV) immediate early promoter
   2486..2529    +  intron         CMV intron (fragment): modified intron A from human cytomegalovirus
   2581..2599    +  promoter       SP6 promoter: promoter for bacteriophage SP6 RNA polymerase
   2603..2640    +  CDS            IgH signal sequence (fragment): signal sequence from the mouse immunoglobulin heavy chain variable region
   2746..3240    +  CDS            IL18BP (fragment): I18BP_HUMAN - Experimental evidence at protein level: Swiss-Prot protein existence level 1. Isoform A binds to IL-18 and inhibits its activity. Functions as an inhibitor of the early TH1 cytokine response. From Homo sapiens (Human).
   3337..3516    +  CDS            Comp (fragment): COMP_RAT - Experimental evidence at protein level: Swiss-Prot protein existence level 1. May play a role in the structural integrity of cartilage via its interaction with other extracellular matrix proteins such as the collagens and fibronectin. Can mediate the interaction of chondrocytes with the cartilage extracellular matrix through interaction with cell surface integrin receptors. Could play a role in the pathogenesis of osteoarthritis. Potent suppressor of apoptosis in both primary chondrocytes and transformed cells. Suppresses apoptosis by blocking the activation of caspase-3 and by indu
   3504..4956    +  CDS            SEAP (fragment): secreted alkaline phosphatase from human placenta The natural enzyme has a C-terminal transmembrane sequence that is replaced by a GPI anchor.
   4981..5022    +  CDS            AviTag™ (fragment): peptide tag that allows for enzymatic biotinylation
   5026..5049    +  CDS            8xHis: 8xHis affinity tag
   5195..5306    +  polyA_signal   bGH poly(A) signal: bovine growth hormone polyadenylation signal
   5307..5415    +  rep_origin     f1 ori (fragment): f1 bacteriophage origin of replication; arrow indicates direction of (+) strand synthesis
   5429..5758    +  promoter       SV40 promoter: SV40 enhancer and early promoter
   5806..5853    +  promoter       EM7 promoter: synthetic bacterial promoter&nbsp
   5872..6471    +  CDS            PuroR (fragment): puromycin N-acetyltransferase; pac from Streptomyces; confers resistance to puromycin
   6481..6606    +  CDS            ble (fragment): BLE_KLEPN - Experimental evidence at protein level: Swiss-Prot protein existence level 1. Binding protein with a strong affinity to the bleomycin family of antibiotics. Binds to CL990; an antimitotic-antibiotic compound. From Klebsiella pneumoniae.
   6601..6722    +  polyA_signal   SV40 poly(A) signal: SV40 polyadenylation signal
   6775..7635    -  CDS            AmpR: β-lactamase; bla; confers resistance to ampicillin, carbenicillin, and related antibiotics
   7638..89      -  promoter       AmpR promoter (fragment) (across the origin): bla
>Addgene plasmid #157124 | pD649-HAsp-IL18BP-COMP5AP-AviTag-9xHis | addgene full sequence | sequence record 393009 | Addgene Partial NGS Result
TTTCAATATTATTGAAGCATTTATCAGGGTTATTGTCTCATGAGCGGATACATATTTGAATGTATTTAGA
AAAATAAACAAATAGGGGTCAGTGTTACAACCAATTAACCAATTCTGAACATTATCGCGAGCCCATTTAT
ACCTGAATATGGCTCATAACACCCCTTGCTCATGACCAAAATCCCTTAACGTGAGTTACGCGCGCGTCGT
TCCACTGAGCGTCAGACCCCGTAGAAAAGATCAAAGGATCTTCTTGAGATCCTTTTTTTCTGCGCGTAAT
CTGCTGCTTGCAAACAAAAAAACCACCGCTACCAGCGGTGGTTTGTTTGCCGGATCAAGAGCTACCAACT
CTTTTTCCGAAGGTAACTGGCTTCAGCAGAGCGCAGATACCAAATACTGTTCTTCTAGTGTAGCCGTAGT
TAGCCCACCACTTCAAGAACTCTGTAGCACCGCCTACATACCTCGCTCTGCTAATCCTGTTACCAGTGGC
TGCTGCCAGTGGCGATAAGTCGTGTCTTACCGGGTTGGACTCAAGACGATAGTTACCGGATAAGGCGCAG
CGGTCGGGCTGAACGGGGGGTTCGTGCACACAGCCCAGCTTGGAGCGAACGACCTACACCGAACTGAGAT
ACCTACAGCGTGAGCTATGAGAAAGCGCCACGCTTCCCGAAGGGAGAAAGGCGGACAGGTATCCGGTAAG
CGGCAGGGTCGGAACAGGAGAGCGCACGAGGGAGCTTCCAGGGGGAAACGCCTGGTATCTTTATAGTCCT
GTCGGGTTTCGCCACCTCTGACTTGAGCGTCGATTTTTGTGATGCTCGTCAGGGGGGCGGAGCCTATGGA
AAAACGCCAGCAACGCGGCCTTTTTACGGTTCCTGGCCTTTTGCTGGCCTTTTGCTCACATGTTCTTTCC
TGCGTTATCCCCTGATTCTGTGGATAACCGTATTACCGCCTTTGAGTGAGCTGATACCGCTCGCCGCAGC
CGAACGACCGAGCGCAGCGAGTCAGTGAGCGAGGAAGCGGAAGGCGAGAGTAGGGAACTGCCAGGCATCA
AACTAAGCAGAAGGCCCCTGACGGATGGCCTTTTTGCGTTTCTACAAACTCTTTCTGTGTTGTAAAACGA
CGGCCAGTCTTAAGCTCGGGCCCCCTGGGCGGTTCTGATAACGAGTAATCGTTAATCCGCAAATAACGTA
AAAACCCGCTTCGGCGGGTTTTTTTATGGGGGGAGTTTAGGGAAAGAGCATTTGTCAGAATATTTAAGGG
CGCCTGTCACTTTGCTTGATATATGAGAATTATTTAACCTTATAAATGAGAAAAAAGCAACGCACTTTAA
ATAAGATACGTTGCTTTTTCGATTGATGAACACCTATAATTAAACTATTCATCTATTATTTATGATTTTT
TGTATATACAATATTTCTAGTTTGTTAAAGAGAATTAAGAAAATAAATCTCGAAAATAATAAAGGGAAAA
TCAGTTTTTGATATCAAAATTATACATGTCAACGATAATACAAAATATAATACAAACTATAAGATGTTAT
CAGTATTTATTATCATTTAGAATAAATTTTGTGTCGCCCTTAATTGTGAGCGGATAACAATTACGAGCTT
CATGCACAGTGGCGTTGACTCAATATTGGCCATTAGCCATATTATTCATTGGTTATATAGCATAAATCAA
TATTGGCTATTGGCCATTGCATACGTTGTATCTATATCATAATATGTACATTTATATTGGCTCATGTCCA
ATATGACCGCCATGTTGGCATTGATTATTGACTAGTTATTAATAGTAATCAATTACGGGGTCATTAGTTC
ATAGCCCATATATGGAGTTCCGCGTTACATAACTTACGGTAAATGGCCCGCCTGGCTGACCGCCCAACGA
CCCCCGCCCATTGACGTCAATAATGACGTATGTTCCCATAGTAACGCCAATAGGGACTTTCCATTGACGT
CAATGGGTGGAGTATTTACGGTAAACTGCCCACTTGGCAGTACATCAAGTGTATCATATGCCAAGTACGC
CCCCTATTGACGTCAATGACGGTAAATGGCCCGCCTGGCATTATGCCCAGTACATGACCTTATGGGACTT
TCCTACTTGGCAGTACATCTACGTATTAGTCATCGCTATTACCATGGTGATGCGGTTTTGGCAGTACATC
AATGGGCGTGGATAGCGGTTTGACTCACGGGGATTTCCAAGTCTCCACCCCATTGACGTCAATGGGAGTT
TGTTTTGGCACCAAAATCAACGGGACTTTCCAAAATGTCGTAACAACTCCGCCCCATTGACGCAAATGGG
CGGTAGGCGTGTACGGTGGGAGGTCTATATAAGCAGAGCTCGTTTAGTGAACCGTCAGATCGCCTGGAGA
CGCCATCCACGCTGTTTTGACCTCCATAGAAGACACCGGGACCGATCCAGCCTCCGCGGCCGGGAACGGT
GCATTGGAACGCGGATTCCCCGTGCCAAGAGTGACGTAAGTACCGCCTATAGAGTCTATAGGCCCACCCC
CTTGGCTTCGTTAGAACGCGGCTACAATTAATACATAACCTTATGTATCATACACATACGATTTAGGTGA
CACTATAGAATAACATCCACTTTGCCTTTCTCTCCACAGGTGTCCACTCCCAGGTCCAACTGCACCTCGG
TTCTATCGAAAACGCGCCTGCTAGCGCCACCATGAAGACCATCATTGCCCTGAGCTACATCTTCTGCCTG
GTGTTCGCTGCGGCCGCCACACCTGTGTCTCAAACAACAACAGCCGCCACAGCCAGCGTGCGGAGCACAA
AAGATCCTTGTCCTAGCCAGCCTCCTGTGTTCCCTGCCGCTAAACAGTGTCCCGCTCTGGAAGTGACATG
GCCCGAAGTGGAAGTGCCTCTGAATGGCACACTGAGCCTGAGCTGTGTGGCCTGCAGCAGATTCCCCAAC
TTCAGCATCCTGTACTGGCTCGGCAACGGCAGCTTCATCGAACATCTGCCTGGTAGACTGTGGGAGGGCA
GCACAAGCAGAGAGAGAGGATCTACAGGCACCCAGCTGTGCAAAGCCCTGGTGCTGGAACAACTGACACC
AGCTCTGCACAGCACCAATTTCAGCTGCGTGCTGGTGGACCCTGAACAGGTGGTGCAGAGACATGTGGTT
CTGGCTCAACTGTGGGCCGGACTGAGAGCTACACTGCCTCCTACACAAGAGGCCCTGCCTAGCTCTCATA
GCAGTCCTCAGCAACAAGGTGGCGCGCCGGAAGATCAAGTTGATCCAAGATTGATTGATGGCAAGGGCGG
ATCTCTGGAGGTGCTGTTCCAGGGACCAGGCGGAAGCGGCAATCCCGGCGGCGATCTGGCCCCCCAGATG
CTGCGCGAGCTGCAGGAGACCAATGCCGCCCTGCAGGACGTGCGCGAGCTGCTGCGCCACCGCGTGAAGG
AGATCACCTTCCTGAAGAACACCGTGATGGAGTGCGACGCCTGCGGTATGCAGCCCTCTAGAGGCTCCGG
CTCCATCATCCCAGTTGAGGAGGAGAACCCGGACTTCTGGAACCGCGAGGCAGCCGAGGCCCTGGGTGCC
GCCAAGAAGCTGCAGCCTGCACAGACAGCCGCCAAGAACCTCATCATCTTCCTGGGCGATGGGATGGGGG
TGTCTACGGTGACAGCTGCCAGGATCCTAAAAGGGCAGAAGAAGGACAAACTGGGGCCTGAGATACCCCT
GGCCATGGACCGCTTCCCATATGTGGCTCTGTCCAAGACATACAATGTAGACAAACATGTGCCAGACAGT
GGAGCCACAGCCACGGCCTACCTGTGCGGGGTCAAGGGCAACTTCCAGACCATTGGCTTGAGTGCAGCCG
CCCGCTTTAACCAGTGCAACACGACACGCGGCAACGAGGTCATCTCCGTGATGAATCGGGCCAAGAAAGC
AGGGAAGTCAGTGGGAGTGGTAACCACCACACGAGTGCAGCACGCCTCGCCAGCCGGCACCTACGCCCAC
ACGGTGAACCGCAACTGGTACTCGGACGCCGACGTGCCTGCCTCGGCCCGCCAGGAGGGGTGCCAGGACA
TCGCTACGCAGCTCATCTCCAACATGGACATTGACGTGATCCTAGGTGGAGGCCGAAAGTACATGTTTCG
CATGGGAACCCCAGACCCTGAGTACCCAGATGACTACAGCCAAGGTGGGACCAGGCTGGACGGGAAGAAT
CTGGTGCAGGAATGGCTGGCGAAGCGCCAGGGTGCCCGGTATGTGTGGAACCGCACTGAGCTCATGCAGG
CTTCCCTGGACCCGTCTGTGACCCATCTCATGGGTCTCTTTGAGCCTGGAGACATGAAATACGAGATCCA
CCGAGACTCCACACTGGACCCCTCCCTGATGGAGATGACAGAGGCTGCCCTGCGCCTGCTGAGCAGGAAC
CCCCGCGGCTTCTTCCTCTTCGTGGAGGGTGGTCGCATCGACCATGGTCATCATGAAAGCAGGGCTTACC
GGGCACTGACTGAGACGATCATGTTCGACGACGCCATTGAGAGGGCGGGCCAGCTCACCAGCGAGGAGGA
CACGCTGAGCCTCGTCACTGCCGACCACTCCCACGTCTTCTCCTTCGGAGGCTACCCCCTGCGAGGGAGC
TCCATCTTCGGGCTGGCCCCTGGCAAGGCCCGGGACAGGAAGGCCTACACGGTCCTCCTATACGGAAACG
GTCCAGGCTATGTGCTCAAGGACGGCGCCCGGCCGGATGTTACCGAGAGCGAGAGCGGGAGCCCCGAGTA
TCGGCAGCAGTCAGCAGTGCCCCTGGACGAAGAGACCCACGCAGGCGAGGACGTGGCGGTGTTCGCGCGC
GGCCCGCAGGCGCACCTGGTTCACGGCGTGCAGGAGCAGACCTTCATAGCGCACGTCATGGCCTTCGCCG
CCTGCCTGGAGCCCTACACCGCCTGCGACCTGGCGCCCCCCGCCGGCACCACCGACGCCGCGCACCCGGG
TGGCGGAGGACTGAACGACATCTTCGAGGCTCAGAAAATCGAATGGCACGAACATCACCATCACCATCAC
CATCACCATTAAGGCCGGCCTGTAGTCACTGGCACAACGCGTTACCCGGTAAGCCAATCGGGTATACACG
GTCGTCATACTGCAGACAGGGTTCTTCTACTTTGCAAGATAGTCTTGAGTAGTAAAATAAATAGATAGAG
AAAATCAGCCTCGACTGTGCCTTCTAGTTGCCAGCCATCTGTTGTTTGCCCCTCCCCCGTGCCTTCCTTG
ACCCTGGAAGGTGCCACTCCCACTGTCCTTTCCTAATAAAATGAGGAAATTGCATCACAACACTCAACCC
TATCTCGGTCTATTCTTTTGATTTATAAGGGATTTTGCCGATTTCGGCCTATTGGTTAAAAAATGAGCTG
ATTTAACAAAAATTTAACGCGAATTAATTCTGTGGAATGTGTGTCAGTTAGGGTGTGGAAAGTCCCCAGG
CTCCCCAGCAGGCAGAAGTATGCAAAGCATGCATCTCAATTAGTCAGCAACCAGGTGTGGAAAGTCCCCA
GGCTCCCCAGCAGGCAGAAGTATGCAAAGCATGCATCTCAATTAGTCAGCAACCATAGTCCCGCCCCTAA
CTCCGCCCATCCCGCCCCTAACTCCGCCCAGTTCCGCCCATTCTCCGCCCCATGGCTGACTAATTTTTTT
TATTTATGCAGAGGCCGAGGCCGCCTCTGCCTCTGAGCTATTCCAGAAGTAGTGAGGAGGCTTTTTTGGA
GGCCTAGGCTTTTGCAAAAAGCTCCCGGGAGCTTGTATATCCATTTTCGGATCTGATCAGCACGTGTTGA
CAATTAATCATCGGCATAGTATATCGGCATAGTATAATACGACAAGGTGAGGAACTAAACCATGACCGAG
TACAAGCCCACGGTGCGCCTCGCCACCCGCGACGACGTCCCCAGGGCCGTACGCACCCTCGCCGCCGCGT
TCGCCGACTACCCCGCCACGCGCCACACCGTCGATCCGGACCGCCACATCGAGCGGGTCACCGAGCTGCA
AGAACTCTTCCTCACGCGCGTCGGGCTCGACATCGGCAAGGTGTGGGTCGCGGACGACGGCGCCGCGGTG
GCGGTCTGGACCACGCCGGAGAGCGTCGAAGCGGGGGCGGTGTTCGCCGAGATCGGCCCGCGCATGGCCG
AGTTGAGCGGTTCCCGGCTGGCCGCGCAGCAACAGATGGAAGGCCTCCTGGCGCCGCACCGGCCCAAGGA
GCCCGCGTGGTTCCTGGCCACCGTCGGCGTCTCGCCCGACCACCAGGGCAAGGGTCTGGGCAGCGCCGTC
GTGCTCCCCGGAGTGGAGGCGGCCGAGCGCGCCGGGGTGCCCGCCTTCCTGGAGACATCCGCGCCCCGCA
ACCTCCCCTTCTACGAGCGGCTCGGCTTCACCGTCACCGCCGACGTCGAGGTGCCCGAAGGACCGCGCAC
CTGGTGCATGACCCGCAAGCCCGGTGCCTGACACGTGCTACGAGATTTCGATTCCACCGCCGCCTTCTAT
GAAAGGTTGGGCTTCGGAATCGTTTTCCGGGACGCCGGCTGGATGATCCTCCAGCGCGGGGATCTCATGC
TGGAGTTCTTCGCCCACCCCAACTTGTTTATTGCAGCTTATAATGGTTACAAATAAAGCAATAGCATCAC
AAATTTCACAAATAAAGCATTTTTTTCACTGCATTCTAGTTGTGGTTTGTCCAAACTCATCAATGTATCT
TATCATGTCTGTATACCGTCGACCTCTAGCTAGAGCTTGGCGTAATCATGGTCATTACCAATGCTTAATC
AGTGAGGCACCTATCTCAGCGATCTGTCTATTTCGTTCATCCATAGTTGCCTGACTCCCCGTCGTGTAGA
TAACTACGATACGGGAGGGCTTACCATCTGGCCCCAGCGCTGCGATGATACCGCGAGAACCACGCTCACC
GGCTCCGGATTTATCAGCAATAAACCAGCCAGCCGGAAGGGCCGAGCGCAGAAGTGGTCCTGCAACTTTA
TCCGCCTCCATCCAGTCTATTAATTGTTGCCGGGAAGCTAGAGTAAGTAGTTCGCCAGTTAATAGTTTGC
GCAACGTTGTTGCCATCGCTACAGGCATCGTGGTGTCACGCTCGTCGTTTGGTATGGCTTCATTCAGCTC
CGGTTCCCAACGATCAAGGCGAGTTACATGATCCCCCATGTTGTGCAAAAAAGCGGTTAGCTCCTTCGGT
CCTCCGATCGTTGTCAGAAGTAAGTTGGCCGCAGTGTTATCACTCATGGTTATGGCAGCACTGCATAATT
CTCTTACTGTCATGCCATCCGTAAGATGCTTTTCTGTGACTGGTGAGTACTCAACCAAGTCATTCTGAGA
ATAGTGTATGCGGCGACCGAGTTGCTCTTGCCCGGCGTCAATACGGGATAATACCGCGCCACATAGCAGA
ACTTTAAAAGTGCTCATCATTGGAAAACGTTCTTCGGGGCGAAAACTCTCAAGGATCTTACCGCTGTTGA
GATCCAGTTCGATGTAACCCACTCGTGCACCCAACTGATCTTCAGCATCTTTTACTTTCACCAGCGTTTC
TGGGTGAGCAAAAACAGGAAGGCAAAATGCCGCAAAAAAGGGAATAAGGGCGACACGGAAATGTTGAATA
CTCATATTCTTCCTT
