>Addgene plasmid #157124 | pD649-HAsp-IL18BP-COMP5AP-AviTag-9xHis | depositor partial sequence | sequence record 303358 | insert (secreted protein)
ACACCTGTGTCTCAAACAACAACAGCCGCCACAGCCAGCGTGCGGAGCACAAAAGATCCTTGTCCTAGCC
AGCCTCCTGTGTTCCCTGCCGCTAAACAGTGTCCCGCTCTGGAAGTGACATGGCCCGAAGTGGAAGTGCC
TCTGAATGGCACACTGAGCCTGAGCTGTGTGGCCTGCAGCAGATTCCCCAACTTCAGCATCCTGTACTGG
CTCGGCAACGGCAGCTTCATCGAACATCTGCCTGGTAGACTGTGGGAGGGCAGCACAAGCAGAGAGAGAG
GATCTACAGGCACCCAGCTGTGCAAAGCCCTGGTGCTGGAACAACTGACACCAGCTCTGCACAGCACCAA
TTTCAGCTGCGTGCTGGTGGACCCTGAACAGGTGGTGCAGAGACATGTGGTTCTGGCTCAACTGTGGGCC
GGACTGAGAGCTACACTGCCTCCTACACAAGAGGCCCTGCCTAGCTCTCATAGCAGTCCTCAGCAACAAG
GT
